Addgene plasmid #194156: pET-11b_PcrA_M6_H93A
Purpose: Engineered PcrA_M6 helicase to support isothermal amplification method SHARP
Depositing lab: Taekjip Ha. Depositing organization: Johns Hopkins University and School of Medicine. Publication: Engineered helicase replaces thermocycler in DNA amplification while retaining desired PCR characteristics. Gavrilov M, Yang JYC, Zou RS, Ma W, Lee CY, Mohapatra S, Kang J, Liao TW, Myong S, Ha T. Nat Commun. 2022 Oct 23;13(1):6312. doi: 10.1038/s41467-022-34076-0. PubMed 36274095.
Backbone
  Vector backbone: pET-11b
  Backbone manufacturer: N/A
  Backbone size w/o insert (bp): 5676
  Total vector size (bp): 7971
  Vector type: Bacterial Expression
Growth in bacteria
  Bacterial resistance: Ampicillin, 100 μg/mL
  Growth temperature: 37°C
  Growth strain: DH5alpha
  Growth instructions: Protein expression in BL21 (DE3) pLysS
  Copy number: High Copy
Gene/Insert
  Gene/Insert name: Engineered helicase PcrA_M6
  Species: N/A
  Insert size (bp): 2295
  Mutation: H93A, C96A, N187C, C247A, L384V, L409C
  Tag / fusion protein: 6x His tag (N terminal on insert); FLAG tag (C terminal on insert)
Terms and licenses: Academic/Nonprofit Terms; Industry Terms: Not Available to Industry
How to cite: pET-11b_PcrA_M6_H93A was a gift from Taekjip Ha (Addgene plasmid # 194156 ; http://n2t.net/addgene:194156 ; RRID:Addgene_194156)
