[The description below was written by a language model from this plasmid's Addgene catalogue record and pLannotate feature annotations shown in this document.]
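Description:
pET-11b_PcrA_M6_H93A is a bacterial expression plasmid built on the pET-11b backbone for IPTG-inducible production of an engineered PcrA helicase in E. coli. It replicates from a pBR322/ColE1-type origin; the bom site and rop gene are also annotated, although the catalogue lists the plasmid as high copy. Selection is by ampicillin through the β-lactamase (AmpR) gene. Several tetracycline-resistance fragments appear in the feature table, but these are non-functional remnants of the pBR322-derived backbone. The plasmid carries its own lacI gene and promoter, supplying the lac repressor that keeps the expression cassette off until induction.

The cassette consists of a T7 promoter followed by a lac operator, the phage T7 gene 10 ribosome binding site, an N-terminal 6xHis tag, the pcrA coding sequence and a T7 terminator. The feature annotation matches the insert to PcrA of Geobacillus stearothermophilus, a 3'-5' DNA helicase, although the catalogue does not list a species. The M6 variant carries six substitutions: H93A, C96A, N187C, C247A, L384V and L409C. The catalogue also records a C-terminal FLAG tag, which the automated annotation does not call; a short match to a T7 gene 10-derived solubility tag lies between the helicase and the terminator. Transcription depends on T7 RNA polymerase, so the record points to a DE3 lysogen carrying pLysS as the expression host, with a standard cloning strain used for propagation. The sequenced record is slightly shorter (7,924 nt) than the listed total size. The purified helicase is intended to support SHARP, an isothermal DNA amplification method in which the enzyme unwinds DNA in place of thermal cycling.
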