Features (pLannotate 1.2.2; 20 found; start..end, strand, type, name):
      1..19      +  promoter       T7 promoter: promoter for bacteriophage T7 RNA polymerase
     20..44      +  protein_bind   lac operator: The lac repressor binds to the lac operator to inhibit transcription in E. coli. This inhibition can be relieved by adding lactose or isopropyl-β-D-thiogalactopyranoside (IPTG). lac repressor encoded by lacI
     59..81      +  RBS            RBS: efficient ribosome binding site from bacteriophage T7 gene 10 (Olins and Rangwala, 1989)
     92..109     +  CDS            7xHis (fragment): 6xHis affinity tag
    119..2290    +  CDS            pcrA: PCRA_GEOSE - Experimental evidence at protein level: Swiss-Prot protein existence level 1. DNA helicase. Has a broad nucleotide specificity, even being able to hydrolyze ethenonucleotides, and is able to couple the hydrolysis to unwinding of DNA substrates. It is a 3'-5' helicase but at high protein concentrations it can also displace a substrate with a 5' tail. Preferred substrate being one with both single and double- stranded regions of DNA. From Geobacillus stearothermophilus (Bacillus stearothermophilus).
   2382..2431    +  CDS            SET1 (fragment): solubility-enhancement tag derived from T7 phage gene 10B
   2439..2486    +  terminator     T7 terminator: transcription terminator for bacteriophage T7 RNA polymerase
   2509..2613    -  CDS            TcR (fragment): tetracycline efflux protein; tet; confers resistance to tetracycline
   2661..2689    -  promoter       tet promoter: E. coli promoter for tetracycline efflux protein gene
   2802..2906    +  promoter       AmpR promoter: bla
   2907..3767    +  CDS            AmpR: β-lactamase; bla; confers resistance to ampicillin, carbenicillin, and related antibiotics
   3938..4526    +  rep_origin     ori: high-copy-number ColE1/pMB1/pBR322/pUC origin of replication
   4712..4851    -  misc_feature   bom: basis of mobility region from pBR322
   4953..5144    -  CDS            rop: Rop protein, which maintains plasmids at low copy number; rop
   5161..5541    +  CDS            YPB1_ECOLX: Protein predicted: Swiss-Prot protein existence level 4. From Escherichia coli.
   5783..6407    -  CDS            TcR (fragment): tetracycline efflux protein; tet; confers resistance to tetracycline
   6422..6443    -  protein_bind   CAP binding site: CAP binding activates transcription in the presence of cAMP. E. coli catabolite activator protein
   6456..7538    -  CDS            lacI: lac repressor; lacI; The lac repressor binds to the lac operator to inhibit transcription in E. coli. This inhibition can be relieved by adding lactose or isopropyl-β-D-thiogalactopyranoside (IPTG).
   7539..7616    -  promoter       lacI promoter: lacI
   7624..7903    -  CDS            TcR (fragment): tetracycline efflux protein; tet; confers resistance to tetracycline
>Addgene plasmid #194156 | pET-11b_PcrA_M6_H93A | addgene full sequence | sequence record 381766 | Addgene NGS Result
TAATACGACTCACTATAGGGGAATTGTGAGCGGATAACAATTCCCCTCTAGAAATAATTTTGTTTAACTT
TAAGAAGGAGATATACATATGCATCACCATCACCATCACGGGTCCGGAATGAACTTTTTATCGGAACAGC
TGCTCGCCCATTTAAACAAAGAGCAACAAGAAGCCGTCAGGACGACGGAAGGCCCGCTGCTCATTATGGC
GGGGGCGGGAAGCGGGAAAACGCGGGTGTTGACGCACCGCATCGCCTATTTGATGGCGGAAAAGCATGTG
GCGCCGTGGAACATTTTGGCCATTACGTTTACGAACAAGGCGGCGCGCGAAATGCGGGAACGTGTGCAGT
CGCTCTTAGGTGGGGCGGCGGAAGACGTCTGGATTTCGACGTTCGCGTCGATGGCCGTCCGCATTTTGCG
CCGCGACATTGACCGCATCGGCATCAACCGCAATTTTTCCATCCTTGATCCGACGGACCAGCTTTCAGTC
ATGAAAACGATTTTAAAAGAAAAAAACATAGACCCGAAAAAATTTGAGCCGCGGACGATTTTAGGCACGA
TCAGCGCGGCGAAAAACGAGCTGTTGCCTCCGGAGCAATTCGCGAAGCGGGCCTCGACGTATTACGAAAA
AGTCGTCAGCGATGTGTATCAAGAATACCAACAGCGCCTGCTTCGCTGTCATTCGCTCGATTTTGACGAT
TTGATCATGACGACGATCCAACTGTTTGACCGCGTGCCGGATGTGCTTCACTATTACCAATATAAGTTTC
AGTACATTCATATTGATGAGTACCAGGATACGAACCGCGCTCAATATACGCTGGTCAAAAAGCTGGCGGA
ACGCTTTCAAAACATTGCCGCCGTCGGCGACGCCGACCAATCGATTTATCGGTGGCGCGGGGCGGACATC
CAAAACATTTTGTCGTTCGAGCGCGACTATCCGAACGCAAAAGTCATTTTGCTTGAACAAAACTACCGCT
CGACGAAGCGCATTTTGCAAGCGGCGAACGAAGTCATCGAGCATAACGTCAACCGGAAGCCGAAACGGCT
TTGGACGGAAAACCCGGAAGGAAAGCCGATTCTTTATTATGAGGCGATGAACGAAGCGGACGAAGCGCAG
TTTGTCGCTGGACGCATCCGCGAGGCGGTGGAGCGCGGCGAACGCCGCTACCGTGATTTTGCTGTCTTGT
ACCGGACGAACGCCCAGTCGCGTGTCATGGAGGAAATGTTGCTGAAAGCGAACATTCCGTATCAAATTGT
CGGCGGCGTAAAGTTCTATGACCGGAAAGAAATTAAAGACATTCTCGCCTATTTGCGCGTCATTGCCAAT
CCGGACGATGATTGCAGCTTGCTTCGCATCATTAACGTGCCAAAACGCGGCATTGGCGCCTCGACGATCG
ACAAACTCGTCCGCTATGCAGCCGATCATGAGCTGTCCTTGTTTGAGGCGCTCGGCGAGCTAGAGATGAT
CGGGCTTGGCGCCAAAGCGGCCGGGGCGCTCGCCGCGTTCCGCAGCCAGCTCGAGCAATGGACACAGCTG
CAAGAATACGTCTCCGTCACCGAACTCGTCGAAGAAGTGCTCGACAAATCGGGCTACCGCGAGATGCTCA
AGGCGGAGCGGACGATTGAAGCACAAAGCCGGCTCGAGAACTTGGATGAGTTTTTGTCGGTGACGAAGCA
TTTTGAAAATGTGAGCGACGATAAATCGCTCATCGCCTTTTTAACCGACTTGGCGCTCATTTCCGATTTG
GACGAGCTGAACGGGACGGAACAGGCCGCTGAAGGAGATGCCGTCATGTTGATGACGTTGCATGCCGCCA
AAGGGCTCGAGTTTCCGGTCGTCTTTTTGATCGGCATGGAAGAAGGCATTTTCCCGCACAACCGCTCTCT
CGAGGATGACGATGAGATGGAAGAAGAACGGCGGCTGGCGTACGTCGGCATCACCCGCGCGGAGGAAGAA
CTTGTGCTGACGAGCGCGCAAATGCGGACGTTGTTTGGCAACATCCAAATGAACCCGCCGTCGCGCTTTT
TGAATGAAATTCCGGCGCATTTGCTTGAGACAGCCTCGCGCCGCCAAGCGGGCGCCTCCCGCCCGGCCGT
TTCGCGCCCGCAGGCAAGCGGCGCCGTGGGATCGTGGAAAGTCGGCGATCGGGCGAATCACCGGAAATGG
GGCATCGGCACCGTCGTCAGCGTCCGCGGCGGCGGCGACGACCAAGAGCTCGACATCGCCTTCCCGAGCC
CGATCGGCATTAAACGGTTGCTTGCCAAATTTGCGCCGATTGAGAAAGTGGGTAGCGGCGACTACAAGGA
CGATGACGATAAGGATTATAAAGACGATGACGATAAGGACTACAAAGACGATGACGATAAATAGGGATCC
GGCTGCTAACAAAGCCCGAAAGGAAGCTGAGTTGGCTGCTGCCACCGCTGAGCAATAACTAGCATAACCC
CTTGGGGCCTCTAAACGGGTCTTGAGGGGTTTTTTGCTGAAAGGAGGAACTATATCCGGATATCCCGCAA
GAGGCCCGGCAGTACCGGCATAACCAAGCCTATGCCTACAGCATCCAGGGTGACGGTGCCGAGGATGACG
ATGAGCGCATTGTTAGATTTCATACACGGTGCCTGACTGCGTTAGCAATTTAACTGTGATAAACTACCGC
ATTAAAGCTTATCGATGATAAGCTGTCAAACATGAGAATTCTTGAAGACGAAAGGGCCTCGTGATACGCC
TATTTTTATAGGTTAATGTCATGATAATAATGGTTTCTTAGACGTCAGGTGGCACTTTTCGGGGAAATGT
GCGCGGAACCCCTATTTGTTTATTTTTCTAAATACATTCAAATATGTATCCGCTCATGAGACAATAACCC
TGATAAATGCTTCAATAATATTGAAAAAGGAAGAGTATGAGTATTCAACATTTCCGTGTCGCCCTTATTC
CCTTTTTTGCGGCATTTTGCCTTCCTGTTTTTGCTCACCCAGAAACGCTGGTGAAAGTAAAAGATGCTGA
AGATCAGTTGGGTGCACGAGTGGGTTACATCGAACTGGATCTCAACAGCGGTAAGATCCTTGAGAGTTTT
CGCCCCGAAGAACGTTTTCCAATGATGAGCACTTTTAAAGTTCTGCTATGTGGCGCGGTATTATCCCGTG
TTGACGCCGGGCAAGAGCAACTCGGTCGCCGCATACACTATTCTCAGAATGACTTGGTTGAGTACTCACC
AGTCACAGAAAAGCATCTTACGGATGGCATGACAGTAAGAGAATTATGCAGTGCTGCCATAACCATGAGT
GATAACACTGCGGCCAACTTACTTCTGACAACGATCGGAGGACCGAAGGAGCTAACCGCTTTTTTGCACA
ACATGGGGGATCATGTAACTCGCCTTGATCGTTGGGAACCGGAGCTGAATGAAGCCATACCAAACGACGA
GCGTGACACCACGATGCCTGCAGCAATGGCAACAACGTTGCGCAAACTATTAACTGGCGAACTACTTACT
CTAGCTTCCCGGCAACAATTAATAGACTGGATGGAGGCGGATAAAGTTGCAGGACCACTTCTGCGCTCGG
CCCTTCCGGCTGGCTGGTTTATTGCTGATAAATCTGGAGCCGGTGAGCGTGGGTCTCGCGGTATCATTGC
AGCACTGGGGCCAGATGGTAAGCCCTCCCGTATCGTAGTTATCTACACGACGGGGAGTCAGGCAACTATG
GATGAACGAAATAGACAGATCGCTGAGATAGGTGCCTCACTGATTAAGCATTGGTAACTGTCAGACCAAG
TTTACTCATATATACTTTAGATTGATTTAAAACTTCATTTTTAATTTAAAAGGATCTAGGTGAAGATCCT
TTTTGATAATCTCATGACCAAAATCCCTTAACGTGAGTTTTCGTTCCACTGAGCGTCAGACCCCGTAGAA
AAGATCAAAGGATCTTCTTGAGATCCTTTTTTTCTGCGCGTAATCTGCTGCTTGCAAACAAAAAAACCAC
CGCTACCAGCGGTGGTTTGTTTGCCGGATCAAGAGCTACCAACTCTTTTTCCGAAGGTAACTGGCTTCAG
CAGAGCGCAGATACCAAATACTGTCCTTCTAGTGTAGCCGTAGTTAGGCCACCACTTCAAGAACTCTGTA
GCACCGCCTACATACCTCGCTCTGCTAATCCTGTTACCAGTGGCTGCTGCCAGTGGCGATAAGTCGTGTC
TTACCGGGTTGGACTCAAGACGATAGTTACCGGATAAGGCGCAGCGGTCGGGCTGAACGGGGGGTTCGTG
CACACAGCCCAGCTTGGAGCGAACGACCTACACCGAACTGAGATACCTACAGCGTGAGCTATGAGAAAGC
GCCACGCTTCCCGAAGGGAGAAAGGCGGACAGGTATCCGGTAAGCGGCAGGGTCGGAACAGGAGAGCGCA
CGAGGGAGCTTCCAGGGGGAAACGCCTGGTATCTTTATAGTCCTGTCGGGTTTCGCCACCTCTGACTTGA
GCGTCGATTTTTGTGATGCTCGTCAGGGGGGCGGAGCCTATGGAAAAACGCCAGCAACGCGGCCTTTTTA
CGGTTCCTGGCCTTTTGCTGGCCTTTTGCTCACATGTTCTTTCCTGCGTTATCCCCTGATTCTGTGGATA
ACCGTATTACCGCCTTTGAGTGAGCTGATACCGCTCGCCGCAGCCGAACGACCGAGCGCAGCGAGTCAGT
GAGCGAGGAAGCGGAAGAGCGCCTGATGCGGTATTTTCTCCTTACGCATCTGTGCGGTATTTCACACCGC
AATGGTGCACTCTCAGTACAATCTGCTCTGATGCCGCATAGTTAAGCCAGTATACACTCCGCTATCGCTA
CGTGACTGGGTCATGGCTGCGCCCCGACACCCGCCAACACCCGCTGACGCGCCCTGACGGGCTTGTCTGC
TCCCGGCATCCGCTTACAGACAAGCTGTGACCGTCTCCGGGAGCTGCATGTGTCAGAGGTTTTCACCGTC
ATCACCGAAACGCGCGAGGCAGCTGCGGTAAAGCTCATCAGCGTGGTCGTGAAGCGATTCACAGATGTCT
GCCTGTTCATCCGCGTCCAGCTCGTTGAGTTTCTCCAGAAGCGTTAATGTCTGGCTTCTGATAAAGCGGG
CCATGTTAAGGGCGGTTTTTTCCTGTTTGGTCACTGATGCCTCCGTGTAAGGGGGATTTCTGTTCATGGG
GGTAATGATACCGATGAAACGAGAGAGGATGCTCACGATACGGGTTACTGATGATGAACATGCCCGGTTA
CTGGAACGTTGTGAGGGTAAACAACTGGCGGTATGGATGCGGCGGGACCAGAGAAAAATCACTCAGGGTC
AATGCCAGCGCTTCGTTAATACAGATGTAGGTGTTCCACAGGGTAGCCAGCAGCATCCTGCGATGCAGAT
CCGGAACATAATGGTGCAGGGCGCTGACTTCCGCGTTTCCAGACTTTACGAAACACGGAAACCGAAGACC
ATTCATGTTGTTGCTCAGGTCGCAGACGTTTTGCAGCAGCAGTCGCTTCACGTTCGCTCGCGTATCGGTG
ATTCATTCTGCTAACCAGTAAGGCAACCCCGCCAGCCTAGCCGGGTCCTCAACGACAGGAGCACGATCAT
GCGCACCCGTGGCCAGGACCCAACGCTGCCCGAGATGCGCCGCGTGCGGCTGCTGGAGATGGCGGACGCG
ATGGATATGTTCTGCCAAGGGTTGGTTTGCGCATTCACAGTTCTCCGCAAGAATTGATTGGCTCCAATTC
TTGGAGTGGTGAATCCGTTAGCGAGGTGCCGCCGGCTTCCATTCAGGTCGAGGTGGCCCGGCTCCATGCA
CCGCGACGCAACGCGGGGAGGCAGACAAGGTATAGGGCGGCGCCTACAATCCATGCCAACCCGTTCCATG
TGCTCGCCGAGGCGGCATAAATCGCCGTGACGATCAGCGGTCCAATGATCGAAGTTAGGCTGGTAAGAGC
CGCGAGCGATCCTTGAAGCTGTCCCTGATGGTCGTCATCTACCTGCCTGGACAGCATGGCCTGCAACGCG
GGCATCCCGATGCCGCCGGAAGCGAGAAGAATCATAATGGGGAAGGCCATCCAGCCTCGCGTCGCGAACG
CCAGCAAGACGTAGCCCAGCGCGTCGGCCGCCATGCCGGCGATAATGGCCTGCTTCTCGCCGAAACGTTT
GGTGGCGGGACCAGTGACGAAGGCTTGAGCGAGGGCGTGCAAGATTCCGAATACCGCAAGCGACAGGCCG
ATCATCGTCGCGCTCCAGCGAAAGCGGTCCTCGCCGAAAATGACCCAGAGCGCTGCCGGCACCTGTCCTA
CGAGTTGCATGATAAAGAAGACAGTCATAAGTGCGGCGACGATAGTCATGCCCCGCGCCCACCGGAAGGA
GCTGACTGGGTTGAAGGCTCTCAAGGGCATCGGTCGAGATCCCGGTGCCTAATGAGTGAGCTAACTTACA
TTAATTGCGTTGCGCTCACTGCCCGCTTTCCAGTCGGGAAACCTGTCGTGCCAGCTGCATTAATGAATCG
GCCAACGCGCGGGGAGAGGCGGTTTGCGTATTGGGCGCCAGGGTGGTTTTTCTTTTCACCAGTGAGACGG
GCAACAGCTGATTGCCCTTCACCGCCTGGCCCTGAGAGAGTTGCAGCAAGCGGTCCACGCTGGTTTGCCC
CAGCAGGCGAAAATCCTGTTTGATGGTGGTTAACGGCGGGATATAACATGAGCTGTCTTCGGTATCGTCG
TATCCCACTACCGAGATATCCGCACCAACGCGCAGCCCGGACTCGGTAATGGCGCGCATTGCGCCCAGCG
CCATCTGATCGTTGGCAACCAGCATCGCAGTGGGAACGATGCCCTCATTCAGCATTTGCATGGTTTGTTG
AAAACCGGACATGGCACTCCAGTCGCCTTCCCGTTCCGCTATCGGCTGAATTTGATTGCGAGTGAGATAT
TTATGCCAGCCAGCCAGACGCAGACGCGCCGAGACAGAACTTAATGGGCCCGCTAACAGCGCGATTTGCT
GGTGACCCAATGCGACCAGATGCTCCACGCCCAGTCGCGTACCGTCTTCATGGGAGAAAATAATACTGTT
GATGGGTGTCTGGTCAGAGACATCAAGAAATAACGCCGGAACATTAGTGCAGGCAGCTTCCACAGCAATG
GCATCCTGGTCATCCAGCGGATAGTTAATGATCAGCCCACTGACGCGTTGCGCGAGAAGATTGTGCACCG
CCGCTTTACAGGCTTCGACGCCGCTTCGTTCTACCATCGACACCACCACGCTGGCACCCAGTTGATCGGC
GCGAGATTTAATCGCCGCGACAATTTGCGACGGCGCGTGCAGGGCCAGACTGGAGGTGGCAACGCCAATC
AGCAACGACTGTTTGCCCGCCAGTTGTTGTGCCACGCGGTTGGGAATGTAATTCAGCTCCGCCATCGCCG
CTTCCACTTTTTCCCGCGTTTTCGCAGAAACGTGGCTGGCCTGGTTCACCACGCGGGAAACGGTCTGATA
AGAGACACCGGCATACTCTGCGACATCGTATAACGTTACTGGTTTCACATTCACCACCCTGAATTGACTC
TCTTCCGGGCGCTATCATGCCATACCGCGAAAGGTTTTGCGCCATTCGATGGTGTCCGGGATCTCGACGC
TCTCCCTTATGCGACTCCTGCATTAGGAAGCAGCCCAGTAGTAGGTTGAGGCCGTTGAGCACCGCCGCCG
CAAGGAATGGTGCATGCAAGGAGATGGCGCCCAACAGTCCCCCGGCCACGGGGCCTGCCACCATACCCAC
GCCGAAACAAGCGCTCATGAGCCCGAAGTGGCGAGCCCGATCTTCCCCATCGGTGATGTCGGCGATATAG
GCGCCAGCAACCGCACCTGTGGCGCCGGTGATGCCGGCCACGATGCGTCCGGCGTAGAGGATCGAGATCT
CGATCCCGCGAAAT
