>Addgene plasmid #194156 | pET-11b_PcrA_M6_H93A | depositor partial sequence | sequence record 376791 | Plasmid for engineered PcrA M6: H93A, C96A, N187C, C247A, L384V, L409C (synthetized by GenScript) cloning site: NdeI/BamHI
CATATGCATCACCATCACCATCACGGGTCCGGAATGAACTTTTTATCGGAACAGCTGCTCGCCCATTTAA
ACAAAGAGCAACAAGAAGCCGTCAGGACGACGGAAGGCCCGCTGCTCATTATGGCGGGGGCGGGAAGCGG
GAAAACGCGGGTGTTGACGCACCGCATCGCCTATTTGATGGCGGAAAAGCATGTGGCGCCGTGGAACATT
TTGGCCATTACGTTTACGAACAAGGCGGCGCGCGAAATGCGGGAACGTGTGCAGTCGCTCTTAGGTGGGG
CGGCGGAAGACGTCTGGATTTCGACGTTCGCGTCGATGGCCGTCCGCATTTTGCGCCGCGACATTGACCG
CATCGGCATCAACCGCAATTTTTCCATCCTTGATCCGACGGACCAGCTTTCAGTCATGAAAACGATTTTA
AAAGAAAAAAACATAGACCCGAAAAAATTTGAGCCGCGGACGATTTTAGGCACGATCAGCGCGGCGAAAA
ACGAGCTGTTGCCTCCGGAGCAATTCGCGAAGCGGGCCTCGACGTATTACGAAAAAGTCGTCAGCGATGT
GTATCAAGAATACCAACAGCGCCTGCTTCGCTGTCATTCGCTCGATTTTGACGATTTGATCATGACGACG
ATCCAACTGTTTGACCGCGTGCCGGATGTGCTTCACTATTACCAATATAAGTTTCAGTACATTCATATTG
ATGAGTACCAGGATACGAACCGCGCTCAATATACGCTGGTCAAAAAGCTGGCGGAACGCTTTCAAAACAT
TGCCGCCGTCGGCGACGCCGACCAATCGATTTATCGGTGGCGCGGGGCGGACATCCAAAACATTTTGTCG
TTCGAGCGCGACTATCCGAACGCAAAAGTCATTTTGCTTGAACAAAACTACCGCTCGACGAAGCGCATTT
TGCAAGCGGCGAACGAAGTCATCGAGCATAACGTCAACCGGAAGCCGAAACGGCTTTGGACGGAAAACCC
GGAAGGAAAGCCGATTCTTTATTATGAGGCGATGAACGAAGCGGACGAAGCGCAGTTTGTCGCTGGACGC
ATCCGCGAGGCGGTGGAGCGCGGCGAACGCCGCTACCGTGATTTTGCTGTCTTGTACCGGACGAACGCCC
AGTCGCGTGTCATGGAGGAAATGTTGCTGAAAGCGAACATTCCGTATCAAATTGTCGGCGGCGTAAAGTT
CTATGACCGGAAAGAAATTAAAGACATTCTCGCCTATTTGCGCGTCATTGCCAATCCGGACGATGATTGC
AGCTTGCTTCGCATCATTAACGTGCCAAAACGCGGCATTGGCGCCTCGACGATCGACAAACTCGTCCGCT
ATGCAGCCGATCATGAGCTGTCCTTGTTTGAGGCGCTCGGCGAGCTAGAGATGATCGGGCTTGGCGCCAA
AGCGGCCGGGGCGCTCGCCGCGTTCCGCAGCCAGCTCGAGCAATGGACACAGCTGCAAGAATACGTCTCC
GTCACCGAACTCGTCGAAGAAGTGCTCGACAAATCGGGCTACCGCGAGATGCTCAAGGCGGAGCGGACGA
TTGAAGCACAAAGCCGGCTCGAGAACTTGGATGAGTTTTTGTCGGTGACGAAGCATTTTGAAAATGTGAG
CGACGATAAATCGCTCATCGCCTTTTTAACCGACTTGGCGCTCATTTCCGATTTGGACGAGCTGAACGGG
ACGGAACAGGCCGCTGAAGGAGATGCCGTCATGTTGATGACGTTGCATGCCGCCAAAGGGCTCGAGTTTC
CGGTCGTCTTTTTGATCGGCATGGAAGAAGGCATTTTCCCGCACAACCGCTCTCTCGAGGATGACGATGA
GATGGAAGAAGAACGGCGGCTGGCGTACGTCGGCATCACCCGCGCGGAGGAAGAACTTGTGCTGACGAGC
GCGCAAATGCGGACGTTGTTTGGCAACATCCAAATGAACCCGCCGTCGCGCTTTTTGAATGAAATTCCGG
CGCATTTGCTTGAGACAGCCTCGCGCCGCCAAGCGGGCGCCTCCCGCCCGGCCGTTTCGCGCCCGCAGGC
AAGCGGCGCCGTGGGATCGTGGAAAGTCGGCGATCGGGCGAATCACCGGAAATGGGGCATCGGCACCGTC
GTCAGCGTCCGCGGCGGCGGCGACGACCAAGAGCTCGACATCGCCTTCCCGAGCCCGATCGGCATTAAAC
GGTTGCTTGCCAAATTTGCGCCGATTGAGAAAGTGGGTAGCGGCGACTACAAGGACGATGACGATAAGGA
TTATAAAGACGATGACGATAAGGACTACAAAGACGATGACGATAAATAGGGATCC
